Addgene plasmid #250234: pCMV-tdMCP-DsRed-PixD
Purpose: mRNA-RELISR
Depositing lab: Won Do Heo. Depositing organization: Korea Advanced Institute of Science and Technology. Publication: Optogenetic storage and release of protein and mRNA in live cells and animals. Lee C, Yu J, Shin J, Yu J, Heo Y, Lee M, Yu D, Park Y, Heo WD. Nat Commun. 2025 Jul 7;16(1):6230. doi: 10.1038/s41467-025-61322-y. PubMed 40624072.
Backbone
  Vector backbone: pmCherry-C1
  Backbone manufacturer: Clontech
  Backbone size w/o insert (bp): 3949
  Total vector size (bp): 5552
  Vector type: Mammalian Expression
Growth in bacteria
  Bacterial resistance: Kanamycin, 50 μg/mL
  Growth temperature: 37°C
  Growth strain: DH5alpha
  Copy number: High Copy
Gene/Insert
  Gene/Insert name: PixD (alt name: Slr1694)
  Species: Synechocystis sp. PCC6803
  Insert size (bp): 453
  Promoter: CMV
  Tag / fusion protein: DsRed (N terminal on insert); tdMCP (N terminal on backbone)
  Cloning method: Gibson Cloning
  Sequencing primers: 5′ GGAGGGGGAGGCTccggaaaggccacgcgtatgagtt; 3′ CTAGATCCGGTGGATCcccgcttagaggtcgagg
Terms and licenses: Academic/Nonprofit Terms; Industry Terms: Not Available to Industry
How to cite: pCMV-tdMCP-DsRed-PixD was a gift from Won Do Heo (Addgene plasmid # 250234 ; http://n2t.net/addgene:250234 ; RRID:Addgene_250234)
