[The description below was written by a language model from this plasmid's Addgene catalogue record and pLannotate feature annotations shown in this document.]
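Description:
pCMV-tdMCP-DsRed-PixD is a mammalian expression plasmid built on the Clontech pmCherry-C1 backbone and described in its catalogue entry as the mRNA-RELISR component of an optogenetic system for storing and releasing mRNA in live cells. It is maintained in E. coli as a high-copy plasmid through a ColE1/pUC-type origin and selected with kanamycin. The NeoR/KanR gene (aminoglycoside phosphotransferase from Tn5) sits behind both a bacterial bla promoter and the SV40 enhancer/early promoter and ends in an HSV TK polyadenylation signal, so the same marker can also confer G418 resistance in mammalian cells. An f1 origin is present as well. The short annotated fragments of ble, a bGH poly(A) signal, a His tag and SV40 large T antigen look like backbone remnants or chance matches rather than functional parts.

The expression cassette uses the CMV immediate-early enhancer and promoter to drive a single fusion protein, terminated by the SV40 poly(A) signal. At the N-terminus is tdMCP, a tandem dimer of the bacteriophage MS2 coat protein, which binds MS2 stem-loop hairpins and so tethers the fusion to transcripts carrying those hairpins. It is followed by a red reporter, annotated as DsRed-Express2, and then by PixD (Slr1694) from Synechocystis sp. PCC6803, a blue-light-sensing BLUF-domain photoreceptor. PixD itself is not picked up by the automated annotation, but the unannotated stretch downstream of DsRed fits its recorded position. The design is consistent with capturing MS2-tagged mRNAs in PixD-based assemblies and releasing them with light, although the partner components are not described here. The sequenced record (5,911 nt) is somewhat longer than the stated total size of 5,552 bp.
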