Features (pLannotate 1.2.2; 17 found; start..end, strand, type, name):
     61..364     +  enhancer       CMV enhancer: human cytomegalovirus immediate early enhancer
    365..568     +  promoter       CMV promoter: human cytomegalovirus (CMV) immediate early promoter
    607..805     +  CDS            MS2 (fragment): bacteriophage MS2 coat protein binds to a specific stem-loop structure in the viral RNA (Peabody, 1993)
    811..954     +  CDS            MS2 (fragment): bacteriophage MS2 coat protein binds to a specific stem-loop structure in the viral RNA (Peabody, 1993)
    958..1308    +  CDS            CAPSD_BPMS2 (fragment): Experimental evidence at protein level: Swiss-Prot protein existence level 1. Acts as a translational repressor of viral replicase synthesis late in infection. This latter function is the result of capsid protein interaction with an RNA hairpin which contains the replicase ribosome-binding site. From Escherichia phage MS2 (Bacteriophage MS2).
   1342..2016    +  CDS            DsRed-Express2: DsRed-Express2 is a basic (constitutively fluorescent) orange fluorescent protein published in 2008, derived from Discosoma sp.. It is reported to be a rapidly-maturing protein.
   2050..2070    -  CDS            9xHis (fragment): 9xHis affinity tag
   2592..2676    +  CDS            large T antigen (fragment): large T antigen from SV40 (simian virus 40)
   2699..2820    +  polyA_signal   SV40 poly(A) signal: SV40 polyadenylation signal
   2854..3282    -  rep_origin     f1 ori (sequence partly withheld): f1 bacteriophage origin of replication; arrow indicates direction of (+) strand synthesis
   3342..3413    +  promoter       AmpR promoter: bla
   3415..3772    +  promoter       SV40 promoter: SV40 enhancer and early promoter
   3807..4601    +  CDS            NeoR/KanR: aminoglycoside phosphotransferase from Tn5; aph(3')-II (or nptII); confers resistance to neomycin, kanamycin, and G418 (Geneticin®)
   4622..4774    +  CDS            ble (fragment): BLE_KLEPN - Experimental evidence at protein level: Swiss-Prot protein existence level 1. Binding protein with a strong affinity to the bleomycin family of antibiotics. Binds to CL990; an antimitotic-antibiotic compound. From Klebsiella pneumoniae.
   4833..4880    +  polyA_signal   HSV TK poly(A) signal: herpes simplex virus thymidine kinase polyadenylation signal (Cole and Stacy, 1985)
   4971..4987    -  polyA_signal   bGH poly(A) signal (fragment): bovine growth hormone polyadenylation signal
   5209..5797    +  rep_origin     ori: high-copy-number ColE1/pMB1/pBR322/pUC origin of replication
>Addgene plasmid #250234 | pCMV-tdMCP-DsRed-PixD | addgene full sequence | sequence record 497792 | Addgene NGS Result
TAGTTATTAATAGTAATCAATTACGGGGTCATTAGTTCATAGCCCATATATGGAGTTCCGCGTTACATAA
CTTACGGTAAATGGCCCGCCTGGCTGACCGCCCAACGACCCCCGCCCATTGACGTCAATAATGACGTATG
TTCCCATAGTAACGCCAATAGGGACTTTCCATTGACGTCAATGGGTGGAGTATTTACGGTAAACTGCCCA
CTTGGCAGTACATCAAGTGTATCATATGCCAAGTACGCCCCCTATTGACGTCAATGACGGTAAATGGCCC
GCCTGGCATTATGCCCAGTACATGACCTTATGGGACTTTCCTACTTGGCAGTACATCTACGTATTAGTCA
TCGCTATTACCATGGTGATGCGGTTTTGGCAGTACATCAATGGGCGTGGATAGCGGTTTGACTCACGGGG
ATTTCCAAGTCTCCACCCCATTGACGTCAATGGGAGTTTGTTTTGGCACCAAAATCAACGGGACTTTCCA
AAATGTCGTAACAACTCCGCCCCATTGACGCAAATGGGCGGTAGGCGTGTACGGTGGGAGGTCTATATAA
GCAGAGCTGGTTTAGTGAACCGTCAGATCCGCTAGCCGTTAAAATGGCTTCTAACTTTACTCAGTTCGTT
CTCGTCGACAATGGCGGAACTGGCGACGTGACTGTCGCCCCAAGCAACTTCGCTAACGGGATCGCTGAAT
GGATCAGCTCTAACTCGCGTTCACAGGCTTACAAAGTAACCTGTAGCGTTCGTCAGAGCTCTGCGCAGAA
TCGCAAATACACCATCAAAGTCGAGGTGCCTAAAGGCGCCTGGCGTTCGTACTTAAATATGGAACTAACC
ATTCCAATTTTCGCCACGAATTCCGACTGCGAGCTTATTGTTAAGGCAATGCAAGGTCTCCTAAAAGATG
GAAACCCGATTCCCTCAGCAATCGCAGCAAACTCCGGCATCTACGCCATGGCTTCTAACTTTACTCAGTT
CGTTCTCGTCGACAATGGCGGAACTGGCGACGTGACTGTCGCCCCAAGCAACTTCGCTAACGGGATCGCT
GAATGGATCAGCTCTAACTCGCGTTCACAGGCTTACAAAGTAACCTGTAGCGTTCGTCAGAGCTCTGCGC
AGAATCGCAAATACACCATCAAAGTCGAGGTGCCTAAAGGCGCCTGGCGTTCGTACTTAAATATGGAACT
AACCATTCCAATTTTCGCCACGAATTCCGACTGCGAGCTTATTGTTAAGGCAATGCAAGGTCTCCTAAAA
GATGGAAACCCGATTCCCTCAGCAATCGCAGCAAACTCCGGCATCTACGCGGATTCTAGAATGGTGAGAC
CGGTCGCCACCATGGATAGCACTGAGAACGTCATCAAGCCCTTCATGCGCTTCAAGGTGCACATGGAGGG
CTCCGTGAACGGCCACGAGTTCGAGATCGAGGGCGAGGGCGAGGGCAAGCCCTACGAGGGCACCCAGACC
GCCAAGCTGCAGGTGACCAAGGGCGGCCCCCTGCCCTTCGCCTGGGACATCCTGTCCCCCCAGTTCCAGT
ACGGCTCCAAGGTGTACGTGAAGCACCCCGCCGACATCCCCGACTACAAGAAGCTGTCCTTCCCCGAGGG
CTTCAAGTGGGAGCGCGTGATGAACTTCGAGGACGGCGGCGTGGTGACCGTGACCCAGGACTCCTCCCTG
CAGGACGGCACCTTCATCTACCACGTGAAGTTCATCGGCGTGAACTTCCCCTCCGACGGCCCCGTAATGC
AGAAGAAGACTCTGGGCTGGGAGCCCTCCACCGAGCGCCTGTACCCCCGCGACGGCGTGCTGAAGGGCGA
GATCCACAAGGCGCTGAAGCTGAAGGGCGGCGGCCACTACCTGGTGGAGTTCAAGTCAATCTACATGGCC
AAGAAGCCCGTGAAGCTGCCCGGCTACTACTACGTGGACTCCAAGCTGGACATCACCTCCCACAACGAGG
ACTACACCGTGGTGGAGCAGTACGAGCGCGCCGAGGCCCGCCACCACCTGTTCCAGTTGTACAGTGGGGG
AGGCGGAGGGGGTGGTTCAGGTGGTGGTGGTGGTGGTGGTTCGGGTGGTGGCGGAGGGGGAGGCTCCGGA
AAGGCCACGCGTATGAGTTTGTACCGTTTGATTTACAGCAGTCAGGGCATTCCCAATTTACAACCCCAGG
ATTTAAAAGATATCTTAGAATCTTCCCAAAGAAATAATCCGGCCAATGGCATTACCGGACTGCTCTGCTA
CAGCAAGCCGGCTTTTCTGCAGGTATTGGAAGGAGAGTGTGAACAGGTTAATGAAACCTACCACCGGATT
GTGCAAGATGAACGCCACCACAGCCCCCAGATCATTGAGTGTATGCCGATCAGAAGAAGAAACTTCGAGG
TTTGGTCTATGCAAGCGATCACGGTGAATGATTTGTCAACGGAACAGGTTAAGACTTTGGTATTGAAATA
TTCCGGCTTCACCACCCTACGGCCCAGTGCCATGGACCCGGAACAATGCCTAAACTTTTTGCTAGACATT
GCCAAGATTTACGAGTTGTCCGATAACTTTTTCCTCGACCTCTAAGCGGGGATCCACCGGATCTAGATAA
CTGATCATAATCAGCCATACCACATTTGTAGAGGTTTTACTTGCTTTAAAAAACCTCCCACACCTCCCCC
TGAACCTGAAACATAAAATGAATGCAATTGTTGTTGTTAACTTGTTTATTGCAGCTTATAATGGTTACAA
ATAAAGCAATAGCATCACAAATTTCACAAATAAAGCATTTTTTTCACTGCATTCTAGTTGTGGTTTGTCC
AAACTCATCAATGTATCTTAACGCGTAAATTGTAAGCGTTAATATTTTGTTAAAATTCGCGTTAAATTTT
TGTTAAATCAGCTCATTTTTTAACCAATAGGCCGAAATCGGCAAAATCCCTTATAAATCAAAAGAATAGA
CCGAGATAGGGT
[37 nt withheld, positions 2953-2989]
AAAGAACGTGGACTCCAACGTCAAAGG
[49 nt withheld, positions 3017-3065]
T
[91 nt withheld, positions 3067-3157]
G
[124 nt withheld, positions 3159-3282]
CAGGTGGCACTTTTCGGGGAAATGTGCGCGGAACCCCTATTTGTTTATTTTTTTAAATACATTCAAATAT
GTATCCGCTCATGAGACAATAACCCTGATAAATGCTTCAATAATATTGAAAAAGGAAGAGTCCTGAGGCG
GAAAGAACCAGCTGTGGAATGTGTGTCAGTTAGGGTGTGGAAAGTCCCCAGGCTCCCCAGCAGGCAGAAG
TATGCAAAGCATGCATCTCAATTAGTCAGCAACCAGGTGTGGAAAGTCCCCAGGCTCCCCAGCAGGCAGA
AGTATGCAAAGCATGCATCTCAATTAGTCAGCAACCATAGTCCCGCCCCTAACTCCGCCCATCCCGCCCC
TAACTCCGCCCAGTTCCGCCCATTCTCCGCCCCATGGCTGACTAATTTTTTTTATTTATGCAGAGGCCGA
GGCCGCCTCGGCCTCTGAGCTATTCCAGAAGTAGTGAGGAGGCTTTTTTGGAGGCCTAGGCTTTTGCAAA
GATCGATCAAGAGACAGGATGAGGATCGTTTCGCATGATTGAACAAGATGGATTGCACGCAGGTTCTCCG
GCCGCTTGGGTGGAGAGGCTATTCGGCTATGACTGGGCACAACAGACAATCGGCTGCTCTGATGCCGCCG
TGTTCCGGCTGTCAGCGCAGGGGCGCCCGGTTCTTTTTGTCAAGACCGACCTGTCCGGTGCCCTGAATGA
ACTGCAAGACGAGGCAGCGCGGCTATCGTGGCTGGCCACGACGGGCGTTCCTTGCGCAGCTGTGCTCGAC
GTTGTCACTGAAGCGGGAAGGGACTGGCTGCTATTGGGCGAAGTGCCGGGGCAGGATCTCCTGTCATCTC
ACCTTGCTCCTGCCGAGAAAGTATCCATCATGGCTGATGCAATGCGGCGGCTGCATACGCTTGATCCGGC
TACCTGCCCATTCGACCACCAAGCGAAACATCGCATCGAGCGAGCACGTACTCGGATGGAAGCCGGTCTT
GTCGATCAGGATGATCTGGACGAAGAGCATCAGGGGCTCGCGCCAGCCGAACTGTTCGCCAGGCTCAAGG
CGAGCATGCCCGACGGCGAGGATCTCGTCGTGACCCATGGCGATGCCTGCTTGCCGAATATCATGGTGGA
AAATGGCCGCTTTTCTGGATTCATCGACTGTGGCCGGCTGGGTGTGGCGGACCGCTATCAGGACATAGCG
TTGGCTACCCGTGATATTGCTGAAGAGCTTGGCGGCGAATGGGCTGACCGCTTCCTCGTGCTTTACGGTA
TCGCCGCTCCCGATTCGCAGCGCATCGCCTTCTATCGCCTTCTTGACGAGTTCTTCTGAGCGGGACTCTG
GGGTTCGAAATGACCGACCAAGCGACGCCCAACCTGCCATCACGAGATTTCGATTCCACCGCCGCCTTCT
ATGAAAGGTTGGGCTTCGGAATCGTTTTCCGGGACGCCGGCTGGATGATCCTCCAGCGCGGGGATCTCAT
GCTGGAGTTCTTCGCCCACCCTAGGGGGAGGCTAACTGAAACACGGAAGGAGACAATACCGGAAGGAACC
CGCGCTATGACGGCAATAAAAAGACAGAATAAAACGCACGGTGTTGGGTCGTTTGTTCATAAACGCGGGG
TTCGGTCCCAGGGCTGGCACTCTGTCGATACCCCACCGAGACCCCATTGGGGCCAATACGCCCGCGTTTC
TTCCTTTTCCCCACCCCACCCCCCAAGTTCGGGTGAAGGCCCAGGGCTCGCAGCCAACGTCGGGGCGGCA
GGCCCTGCCATAGCCTCAGGTTACTCATATATACTTTAGATTGATTTAAAACTTCATTTTTAATTTAAAA
GGATCTAGGTGAAGATCCTTTTTGATAATCTCATGACCAAAATCCCTTAACGTGAGTTTTCGTTCCACTG
AGCGTCAGACCCCGTAGAAAAGATCAAAGGATCTTCTTGAGATCCTTTTTTTCTGCGCGTAATCTGCTGC
TTGCAAACAAAAAAACCACCGCTACCAGCGGTGGTTTGTTTGCCGGATCAAGAGCTACCAACTCTTTTTC
CGAAGGTAACTGGCTTCAGCAGAGCGCAGATACCAAATACTGTTCTTCTAGTGTAGCCGTAGTTAGGCCA
CCACTTCAAGAACTCTGTAGCACCGCCTACATACCTCGCTCTGCTAATCCTGTTACCAGTGGCTGCTGCC
AGTGGCGATAAGTCGTGTCTTACCGGGTTGGACTCAAGACGATAGTTACCGGATAAGGCGCAGCGGTCGG
GCTGAACGGGGGGTTCGTGCACACAGCCCAGCTTGGAGCGAACGACCTACACCGAACTGAGATACCTACA
GCGTGAGCTATGAGAAAGCGCCACGCTTCCCGAAGGGAGAAAGGCGGACAGGTATCCGGTAAGCGGCAGG
GTCGGAACAGGAGAGCGCACGAGGGAGCTTCCAGGGGGAAACGCCTGGTATCTTTATAGTCCTGTCGGGT
TTCGCCACCTCTGACTTGAGCGTCGATTTTTGTGATGCTCGTCAGGGGGGCGGAGCCTATGGAAAAACGC
CAGCAACGCGGCCTTTTTACGGTTCCTGGCCTTTTGCTGGCCTTTTGCTCACATGTTCTTTCCTGCGTTA
TCCCCTGATTCTGTGGATAACCGTATTACCGCCATGCAT
